>Addgene plasmid #207860 | v3em-Cterm-PE6d-dualU6-Rosa26-twinPE-attB | addgene full sequence | sequence record 408177 | Addgene NGS Result
TTGAGATCCTTTTTTTCTGCGCGTAATCTGCTGCTTGCAAACAAAAAAACCACCGCTACCAGCGGTGGTT
TGTTTGCCGGATCAAGAGCTACCAACTCTTTTTCCGAAGGTAACTGGCTTCAGCAGAGCGCAGATACCAA
ATACTGTTCTTCTAGTGTAGCCGTAGTTAGGCCACCACTTCAAGAACTCTGTAGCACCGCCTACATACCT
CGCTCTGCTAATCCTGTTACCAGTGGCTGCTGCCAGTGGCGATAAGTCGTGTCTTACCGGGTTGGACTCA
AGACGATAGTTACCGGATAAGGCGCAGCGGTCGGGCTGAACGGGGGGTTCGTGCACACAGCCCAGCTTGG
AGCGAACGACCTACACCGAACTGAGATACCTACAGCGTGAGCTATGAGAAAGCGCCACGCTTCCCGAAGG
GAGAAAGGCGGACAGGTATCCGGTAAGCGGCAGGGTCGGAACAGGAGAGCGCACGAGGGAGCTTCCAGGG
GGAAACGCCTGGTATCTTTATAGTCCTGTCGGGTTTCGCCACCTCTGACTTGAGCGTCGATTTTTGTGAT
GCTCGTCAGGGGGGCGGAGCCTATGGAAAAACGCCAGCAACGCGGCCTTTTTACGGTTCCTGGCCTTTTG
CTGGCCTTTTGCTCACATGTTCTTTCCTGCGTTATCCCCTGATTCTGTGGATAACCGTATTACCGCCTTT
GAGTGAGCTGATACCGCTCGCCGCAGCCGAACGACCGAGCGCAGCGAGTCAGTGAGCGAGGAAGCGGAAG
AGCGCCCAATACGCAAACCGCCTCTCCCCGCGCGTTGGCCGATTCATTAATGCAGCTGGCACGACAGGTT
TCCCGACTGGAAAGCGGGCAGTGAGCGCAACGCAATTAATGTGAGTTAGCTCACTCATTAGGCACCCCAG
GCTTTACACTTTATGCTTCCGGCTCGTATGTTGTGTGGAATTGTGAGCGGATAACAATTTCACACAGGAA
ACAGCTATGACCATGATTACGCCAGATTTAATTAAGGCTGCGCGCTCGCTCGCTCACTGAGGCCGCCCGG
GCAAAGCCCGGGCGTCGGGCGACCTTTGGTCGCCCGGCCTCAGTGAGCGAGCGAGCGCGCAGAGAGGGAG
TGGCCAACTCCATCACTAGGGGTTCCTGCGGCCTCTAGATCAGGGTACCCGTTACATAACTTACGGTAAA
TGGCCCGCCTGGCTGACCGCCCAACGACCCCCGCCCATTGACGTCAATAGTAACGCCAATAGGGACTTTC
CATTGACGTCAATGGGTGGAGTATTTACGGTAAACTGCCCACTTGGCAGTACATCAAGTGTATCATATGC
CAAGTACGCCCCCTATTGACGTCAATGACGGTAAATGGCCCGCCTGGCATTGTGCCCAGTACATGACCTT
ATGGGACTTTCCTACTTGGCAGTACATCTACGTATTAGTCATCGCTATTACCATGGTCGAGGTGAGCCCC
ACGTTCTGCTTCACTCTCCCCATCTCCCCCCCCTCCCCACCCCCAATTTTGTATTTATTTATTTTTTAAT
TATTTTGTGCAGCGATGGGGGCGGGGGGGGGGGGGGGGSGCGCGCCRGGSGGGGSGGGGSGGGGSGRGGG
GSGGGGCGGGGCGAGGCGGAGAGGTGCGGCGGCAGCCAATCAGAGCGGCGCGCTCCGAAAGTTTCCTTTT
ATGGCGAGGCGGCGGCGGCGGCGGCCCTATAAAAAGCGAAGCGCGCGGCGGGCGGGAGTCGCTGCGCGCT
GCCTTCGCCCCGTGCCCCGCTCCGCCGCCGCCTCGCGCCGCCCGCCCCGGCTCTGACTGACCGCGTTACT
CCCACAGGTGAGCGGGCGGGACGGCCCTTCTCCTCCGGGCTGTAATTAGCTGAGCAAGAGGTAAGGGTTT
AAGGGATGGTTGGTTGGTGGGGTATTAATGTTTAATTACCTGGAGCACCTGCCTGAAATCACTTTTTTTC
AGGTTGGACCGGTGCCACCATGAAACGGACAGCCGACGGAAGCGAGTTCGAGTCACCAAAGAAGAAGCGG
AAAGTCATCAAGATTGCTACACGGAAATACCTGGGAAAGCAGAACGTGTACGACATCGGCGTGGAGCGGG
ATCACAACTTCGCCCTGAAGAATGGCTTTATCGCCAGCAATTGTTTCAACGAAATCGGCAAGGCTACCGC
CAAGTACTTCTTCTACAGCAACATCATGAACTTTTTCAAGACCGAGATTACCCTGGCCAACGGCGAGATC
CGGAAGCGGCCTCTGATCGAGACAAACGGCGAAACCGGGGAGATCGTGTGGGATAAGGGCCGGGATTTTG
CCACCGTGCGGAAAGTGCTGAGCATGCCCCAAGTGAATATCGTGAAAAAGACCGAGGTGCAGACAGGCGG
CTTCAGCAAAGAGTCTATCCTGCCCAAGAGGAACAGCGATAAGCTGATCGCCAGAAAGAAGGACTGGGAC
CCTAAGAAGTACGGCGGCTTCGACAGCCCCACCGTGGCCTATTCTGTGCTGGTGGTGGCCAAAGTGGAAA
AGGGCAAGTCCAAGAAACTGAAGAGTGTGAAAGAGCTGCTGGGGATCACCATCATGGAAAGAAGCAGCTT
CGAGAAGAATCCCATCGACTTTCTGGAAGCCAAGGGCTACAAAGAAGTGAAAAAGGACCTGATCATCAAG
CTGCCTAAGTACTCCCTGTTCGAGCTGGAAAACGGCCGGAAGAGAATGCTGGCCTCTGCCGGCGAACTGC
AGAAGGGAAACGAACTGGCCCTGCCCTCCAAATATGTGAACTTCCTGTACCTGGCCAGCCACTATGAGAA
GCTGAAGGGCTCCCCCGAGGATAATGAGCAGAAACAGCTGTTTGTGGAACAGCACAAGCACTACCTGGAC
GAGATCATCGAGCAGATCAGCGAGTTCTCCAAGAGAGTGATCCTGGCCGACGCTAATCTGGACAAAGTGC
TGTCCGCCTACAACAAGCACCGGGATAAGCCCATCAGAGAGCAGGCCGAGAATATCATCCACCTGTTTAC
CCTGACCAATCTGGGAGCCCCTGCCGCCTTCAAGTACTTTGACACCACCATCGACCGGAAGAGGTACACC
AGCACCAAAGAGGTGCTGGACGCCACCCTGATCCACCAGAGCATCACCGGCCTGTACGAGACACGGATCG
ACCTGTCTCAGCTGGGAGGTGACTCCGGCGGAAGCTCTGGTGGCAGCAAGCGGACCGCCGACGGCTCTGA
ATTCGAGAGCCCTAAGAAGAAAAGAAAGGTGAGCGGAGGCTCTAGCGGCGGAAGCACCCTGAACATTGAA
GACGAGTATAGACTGCATGAAACAAGCAAGGAACCCGACGTGTCCCTGGGCTCCACCTGGCTGTCCGACT
TTCCCCAGGCCTGGGCCGAGACAGGAGGAATGGGCCTGGCCGTGCGGCAGGCACCCCTGATCATCCCTCT
GAAGGCCACCTCTACACCCGTGAGCATCAAGCAGTACCCTATGTCTCAGGAGGCCAGACTGGGCATCAAG
CCTCACATCCAGAGGCTGCTGGACCAGGGCATCCTGGTGCCATGCCAGAGCCCCTGGAACACACCACTGC
TGCCCGTGAAGAAGCCAGGCACCAATGACTATAGACCCGTGCAGGATCTGAGAGAGGTGAACAAGAGGGT
GGAGGATATCCACCCCAACGTGCCCAACCCTTACAATCTGCTGTCCGGCCTGCCCCCTTCTCACCAGTGG
TATACAGTGCTGGACCTGAAGGATGCCTTCTTTTGTCTGAGACTGCACCCTACCAGCCAGCCACTGTTCG
CCTTTGAGTGGAGGGACCCTGAGATGGGCATCTCTGGCCAGCTGACCTGGACACGCCTGCCTCAGGGCTT
CAAGAATAGCCCAACACTGTTTTGCGAGGCCCTGCACCGCGACCTGGCAGATTTCCGGATCCAGCACCCA
GATCTGATCCTGCTGCAGTACTACGACGATCTGCTGCTGGCCGCCACCAGCGAGCTGGATTGCCAGCAGG
GAACACGCGCCCTGCTGCAGACCCTGGGAAACCTGGGATATAGGGCATCCGCCAAGAAGGCCCAGATCTG
TCAGAAGCAGGTGAAGTACCTGGGCTATCTGCTGAAGGAGGGCCAGAGATGGCTGACAGAGGCCAGGAAG
GAGACAGTGATGGGCCAGCCAACACCCAAGACCCCAAGACAGCTGAGGGAGTTCCTGGGCAAAGCAGGAT
TTTGCAGGCTGTTCATCCCAGGATTCGCAGAGATGGCAGCACCTCTGTACCCACTGACCAAGCCGGGCAC
CCTGTTTAATTGGGGCCCTGACCAGCAGAAGGCCTATCAGGAGATCAAGCAGGCCCTGCTGACAGCACCA
GCCCTGGGCCTGCCAGACCTGACCAAGCCTTTCGAGCTGTTTGTGGATGAGAAGCAGGGCTACGCCAAGG
GCGTGCTGACCCAGAAGCTGGGACCATGGAGACGGCCCGTGGCCTATCTGTCCAAGAAGCTGGACCCAGT
GGCAGCAGGATGGCCACCATGCCTGAGGATGGTGGCAGCAATCGCCGTGCTGACAAAGGATGCCGGCAAG
CTGACCATGGGACAGCCACTGGTCATCCTGGCACCACACGCAGTGGAGGCCCTGGTGAAGCAGCCTCCAG
ATCGCTGGCTGTCTAACGCCCGGATGACACACTACCAGGCCCTGCTGCTGGACACCGATCGCGTGCAGTT
TGGCCCTGTGGTGGCCCTGAATCCAGCCACCCTGCTGCCTCTGCCAGAGGAGGGCCTGCAGCACAACTGT
CTGGACTCTGGCGGCTCAAAAAGAACCGCCGACGGCAGCGAATTCGAGTCTCCCAAGAAGAAGAGGAAAG
TCTAAGTCGACCTTTATTTGTGAAATTTGTGATGCTATTGCTTTATTTGTAACCATTATAAGCTGCAATA
AACAAGTTAACAACAACAATTGCATTCATTTTATGTTTCAGGTTCAGGGGGAGATGTGGGAGGTTTTTTA
AAGCAAGCTTGCAAAAAAATTCTAGTTGGTTTAACGCGTAACTAGATAGAACCGCGCTACTGTTCACTCT
AAGGCTTGTCGACGACGGCGGTCTCCGTCGTCAGGATCATGCACCGACTCGGTGCCACTTTTTCAAGTTG
ATAACGGACTAGCCTTATTTTAACTTGCTATTTCTAGCTCTAAAACCTGTTAGAGTGAACAGTAGACAAA
CAAGGCTTTTCTCCAAGGGATATTTATAGTCTCAAAACACACAATTACTTTACAGTTAGGGTGAGTTTCC
TTTTGTGCTGTTTTTTAAAATAATAATTTAGTATTTGTATCTCTTATAGAAATCCAAGCCTATCATGTAA
AATGTAGCTAGTATTAAAAAGAACAGATTATCTGTCTTTTATCGCACATTAAGCCTCTATAGTTACTAGG
AAATATTATATGCAAATTAACCGGGGCAGGGGAGTAGCCGAGCTTCTCCCACAAGTCTGTGCGAGGGGGC
CGGCGCGGGCCTAGAGATGGCGGCGTCGGATCGCGAATTCAAAAAAATTCTAGTTGGTTTAACGCGTAAC
TAGATAGAACCGCGAATCTGCTAGTATATCATGATCCTGACGACGGAGACCGCCGTCGTCGACAAGCCGC
ACCGACTCGGTGCCACTTTTTCAAGTTGATAACGGACTAGCCTTATTTTAACTTGCTATTTCTAGCTCTA
AAACACGGATATACTAGCAGATTACGGTGTTTCGTCCTTTCCACAAGATATATAAAGCCAAGAAATCGAA
ATACTTTCAAGTTACGGTAAGCATATGATAGTCCATTTTAAAACATAATTTTAAAACTGCAAACTACCCA
AGAAATTATTACTTTCTACGTCACGTATTTTGTACTAATATCTTTGTGTTTACAGTCAAATTAATTCTAA
TTATCTCTCTAACAGCCTTGTATCGTATATGCAAATATGAAGGAATCATGGGAAATAGGCCCTCTTCCTG
CCCGACCTTGCGGCCGCAGGAACCCCTAGTGATGGAGTTGGCCACTCCCTCTCTGCGCGCTCGCTCGCTC
ACTGAGGCCGGGCGACCAAAGGTCGCCCGACGCCCGGGCTTTGCCCGGGCGGCCTCAGTGAGCGAGCGAG
CGCGCAGCCTTAATTAACCTAATTCACTGGCCGTCGTTTTACAACGTCGTGACTGGGAAAACCCTGGCGT
TACCCAACTTAATCGCCTTGCAGCACATCCCCCTTTCGCCAGCTGGCGTAATAGCGAAGAGGCCCGCACC
GATCGCCCTTCCCAACAGTTGCGCAGCCTGAATGGCGAATGGG
[124 nt withheld, positions 6274-6397]
C
[91 nt withheld, positions 6399-6489]
A
[49 nt withheld, positions 6491-6539]
CCTTTGACGTTGGAGTCCACGTTCTTT
[37 nt withheld, positions 6567-6603]
ACCCTATCTCGGTCTATTCTTTTGATTTATAAGGGATTTTGCCGATTTCGGCCTATTGGTTAAAAAATGA
GCTGATTTAACAAAAATTTAACGCGAATTTTAACAAAATATTAACGCTTACAATTTAGGTGGCACTTTTC
GGGGAAATGTGCGCGGAACCCCTATTTGTTTATTTTTCTAAATACATTCAAATATGTATCCGCTCATGAG
ACAATAACCCTGATAAATGCTTCAATAATATTGAAAAAGGAAGAGTATGAGTATTCAACATTTCCGTGTC
GCCCTTATTCCCTTTTTTGCGGCATTTTGCCTTCCTGTTTTTGCTCACCCAGAAACGCTGGTGAAAGTAA
AAGATGCTGAAGATCAGTTGGGTGCACGAGTGGGTTACATCGAACTGGATCTCAACAGCGGTAAGATCCT
TGAGAGTTTTCGCCCCGAAGAACGTTTTCCAATGATGAGCACTTTTAAAGTTCTGCTATGTGGCGCGGTA
TTATCCCGTATTGACGCCGGGCAAGAGCAACTCGGTCGCCGCATACACTATTCTCAGAATGACTTGGTTG
AGTACTCACCAGTCACAGAAAAGCATCTTACGGATGGCATGACAGTAAGAGAATTATGCAGTGCTGCCAT
AACCATGAGTGATAACACTGCGGCCAACTTACTTCTGACAACGATCGGAGGACCGAAGGAGCTAACCGCT
TTTTTGCACAACATGGGGGATCATGTAACTCGCCTTGATCGTTGGGAACCGGAGCTGAATGAAGCCATAC
CAAACGACGAGCGTGACACCACGATGCCTGTAGCAATGGCAACAACGTTGCGCAAACTATTAACTGGCGA
ACTACTTACTCTAGCTTCCCGGCAACAATTAATAGACTGGATGGAGGCGGATAAAGTTGCAGGACCACTT
CTGCGCTCGGCCCTTCCGGCTGGCTGGTTTATTGCTGATAAATCTGGAGCCGGTGAGCGTGGGTCTCGCG
GTATCATTGCAGCACTGGGGCCAGATGGTAAGCCCTCCCGTATCGTAGTTATCTACACGACGGGGAGTCA
GGCAACTATGGATGAACGAAATAGACAGATCGCTGAGATAGGTGCCTCACTGATTAAGCATTGGTAACTG
TCAGACCAAGTTTACTCATATATACTTTAGATTGATTTAAAACTTCATTTTTAATTTAAAAGGATCTAGG
TGAAGATCCTTTTTGATAATCTCATGACCAAAATCCCTTAACGTGAGTTTTCGTTCCACTGAGCGTCAGA
CCCCGTAGAAAAGATCAAAGGATCTTC
Features (pLannotate 1.2.2; 21 found; start..end, strand, type, name):
      1..589     +  rep_origin     ori: high-copy-number ColE1/pMB1/pBR322/pUC origin of replication
    772..864     +  CDS            lacI (fragment): lac repressor; lacI; The lac repressor binds to the lac operator to inhibit transcription in E. coli. This inhibition can be relieved by adding lactose or isopropyl-β-D-thiogalactopyranoside (IPTG).
    877..898     +  protein_bind   CAP binding site: CAP binding activates transcription in the presence of cAMP. E. coli catabolite activator protein
    913..943     +  promoter       lac promoter: promoter for the E. coli lac operon
    951..967     +  protein_bind   lac operator: The lac repressor binds to the lac operator to inhibit transcription in E. coli. This inhibition can be relieved by adding lactose or isopropyl-β-D-thiogalactopyranoside (IPTG). lac repressor encoded by lacI
   1017..1147    -  repeat_region  AAV2 ITR (fragment): inverted terminal repeat of adeno-associated virus serotype 2 inverted
   1170..1455    +  enhancer       CMV enhancer: human cytomegalovirus immediate early enhancer; contains an 18-bp deletion relative to the standard CMV enhancer
   1457..1734    +  promoter       chicken β-actin promoter: No description available
   1735..1962    +  intron         hybrid intron: hybrid between chicken β-actin (CBA) and minute virus of mice (MMV) introns (Gray et al., 2011)
   2151..3169    +  CDS            Cas9(C) (fragment): C-terminal portion of Streptococcus pyogenes Cas9 (Zetsche et al., 2015)
   3276..4766    +  CDS            gag-pol (fragment): POL_MLVMS - Experimental evidence at protein level: Swiss-Prot protein existence level 1. [Integrase]: Catalyzes viral DNA integration into the host chromosome, by performing a series of DNA cutting and joining reactions. This enzyme activity takes place after virion entry into a cell and reverse transcription of the RNA genome in dsDNA. The first step in the integration process is 3' processing. This step requires a complex comprising the viral genome, matrix protein and integrase. This complex is called the pre-integration complex (PIC). The integrase protein removes 2 nucleotides from each
   4842..4908    -  polyA_signal   SV40 poly(A) signal (fragment): SV40 polyadenylation signal
   5081..5156    -  misc_RNA       gRNA scaffold: guide RNA scaffold for the Streptococcus pyogenes CRISPR/Cas9 system
   5179..5492    -  promoter       U6 promoter: RNA polymerase III promoter for mouse U6 snRNA (Das et al., 1988)
   5599..5674    -  misc_RNA       gRNA scaffold: guide RNA scaffold for the Streptococcus pyogenes CRISPR/Cas9 system
   5704..5944    -  promoter       U6 promoter: RNA polymerase III promoter for human U6 snRNA
   5968..6098    +  repeat_region  AAV2 ITR (fragment): inverted terminal repeat of adeno-associated virus serotype 2 inverted
   6112..6269    +  CDS            lacZα (fragment): LacZα fragment of β-galactosidase; lacZ fragment
   6274..6702    +  rep_origin     f1 ori (sequence partly withheld): f1 bacteriophage origin of replication; arrow indicates direction of (+) strand synthesis
   6755..6859    +  promoter       AmpR promoter: bla
   6860..7720    +  CDS            AmpR: β-lactamase; bla; confers resistance to ampicillin, carbenicillin, and related antibiotics
