[The description below was written by a language model from this plasmid's Addgene catalogue record and pLannotate feature annotations shown in this document.]
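Description:
v3em-Cterm-PE6d-dualU6-Rosa26-twinPE-attB is an AAV transfer plasmid built on a modified p601 backbone, carrying one half of a split prime editor system for viral delivery to mammalian cells. It is maintained in E. coli through a high-copy ColE1/pUC-type origin and an ampicillin resistance gene. The backbone also retains an f1 origin and remnants of the lac region (lacI and lacZα fragments, lac promoter and operator). Two AAV2 inverted terminal repeats flank the payload and define the genome that is packaged into AAV particles.

Between the ITRs, a Cbh promoter (CMV enhancer, chicken β-actin promoter and a hybrid CBA/MVM intron) drives the C-terminal portion of the PE6d prime editor. According to the insert name, this reading frame begins with an NpuC split-intein fragment, although that part is not annotated in the feature table. It is followed by the C-terminal segment of S. pyogenes Cas9 and a Moloney murine leukemia virus reverse transcriptase domain, which the table labels as a gag-pol fragment, and it ends at a short SV40 polyadenylation signal. The specific PE6d mutations are not listed in the record, which refers to the publication. The NpuC intein half implies that a companion AAV supplies the N-terminal editor half, so that protein trans-splicing reconstitutes the full-length editor in co-transduced cells.

On the opposite strand, two Pol III cassettes, one with a human U6 promoter and one with a mouse U6 promoter, each express an RNA carrying the SpCas9 guide scaffold. These encode the pair of twinPE pegRNAs targeting the Rosa26 locus. The name indicates that the pair is designed to install an attB recombinase attachment site there.
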