Addgene plasmid #207860: v3em-Cterm-PE6d-dualU6-Rosa26-twinPE-attB
Purpose: AAV genome encoding C-terminal PE6d and U6 expression cassettes for Rosa26 twinPE pegRNA pairs
Depositing lab: David Liu. Depositing organization: Broad Institute. Publication: Phage-assisted evolution and protein engineering yield compact, efficient prime editors. Doman JL, Pandey S, Neugebauer ME, An M, Davis JR, Randolph PB, McElroy A, Gao XD, Raguram A, Richter MF, Everette KA, Banskota S, Tian K, Tao YA, Tolar J, Osborn MJ, Liu DR. Cell. 2023 Aug 31;186(18):3983-4002.e26. doi: 10.1016/j.cell.2023.07.039. PubMed 37657419.
Backbone
  Vector backbone: p601 modified
  Vector type: AAV
Growth in bacteria
  Bacterial resistance: Ampicillin, 100 μg/mL
  Growth temperature: 37°C
  Growth strain: NEB Stable
  Copy number: Unknown
Gene/Insert
  Gene/Insert name: NpuC-Cterm-PE6d-dualU6-Rosa26-twinPE-attB
  Species: Cas9 is from S. pyogenes; M-MLV RT is from the Moloney murine leukemia virus
  Insert size (bp): 2856
  Mutation: See Manuscript
  Promoter: Cbh
  Cloning method: Gibson Cloning
  Sequencing primers: 5′ AGCGAGTCAGTGAGCGAG; 3′ GTTTTCCCAGTCACGAC
Terms and licenses: Academic/Nonprofit Terms; Industry Terms: Not Available to Industry
How to cite: v3em-Cterm-PE6d-dualU6-Rosa26-twinPE-attB was a gift from David Liu (Addgene plasmid # 207860 ; http://n2t.net/addgene:207860 ; RRID:Addgene_207860)
